>Addgene plasmid #228835 | pET22b_pScaC-SNAP_6xHis | addgene full sequence | sequence record 456406 | Addgene NGS Result
TGGCGAATGGG
[124 nt withheld, positions 12-135]
C
[91 nt withheld, positions 137-227]
A
[49 nt withheld, positions 229-277]
CCTTTGACGTTGGAGTCCACGTTCTTT
[37 nt withheld, positions 305-341]
ACCCTATCTCGGTCTATTCTTTTGATTTATAAGGGATTTTGCCGATTTCGGCCTATTGGTTAAAAAATGA
GCTGATTTAACAAAAATTTAACGCGAATTTTAACAAAATATTAACGCTTACAATTTAGGTGGCACTTTTC
GGGGAAATGTGCGCGGAACCCCTATTTGTTTATTTTTCTAAATACATTCAAATATGTATCCGCTCATGAG
ACAATAACCCTGATAAATGCTTCAATAATATTGAAAAAGGAAGAGTATGAGTATTCAACATTTCCGTGTC
GCCCTTATTCCCTTTTTTGCGGCATTTTGCCTTCCTGTTTTTGCTCACCCAGAAACGCTGGTGAAAGTAA
AAGATGCTGAAGATCAGTTGGGTGCACGAGTGGGTTACATCGAACTGGATCTCAACAGCGGTAAGATCCT
TGAGAGTTTTCGCCCCGAAGAACGTTTTCCAATGATGAGCACTTTTAAAGTTCTGCTATGTGGCGCGGTA
TTATCCCGTATTGACGCCGGGCAAGAGCAACTCGGTCGCCGCATACACTATTCTCAGAATGACTTGGTTG
AGTACTCACCAGTCACAGAAAAGCATCTTACGGATGGCATGACAGTAAGAGAATTATGCAGTGCTGCCAT
AACCATGAGTGATAACACTGCGGCCAACTTACTTCTGACAACGATCGGAGGACCGAAGGAGCTAACCGCT
TTTTTGCACAACATGGGGGATCATGTAACTCGCCTTGATCGTTGGGAACCGGAGCTGAATGAAGCCATAC
CAAACGACGAGCGTGACACCACGATGCCTGCAGCAATGGCAACAACGTTGCGCAAACTATTAACTGGCGA
ACTACTTACTCTAGCTTCCCGGCAACAATTAATAGACTGGATGGAGGCGGATAAAGTTGCAGGACCACTT
CTGCGCTCGGCCCTTCCGGCTGGCTGGTTTATTGCTGATAAATCTGGAGCCGGTGAGCGTGGGTCTCGCG
GTATCATTGCAGCACTGGGGCCAGATGGTAAGCCCTCCCGTATCGTAGTTATCTACACGACGGGGAGTCA
GGCAACTATGGATGAACGAAATAGACAGATCGCTGAGATAGGTGCCTCACTGATTAAGCATTGGTAACTG
TCAGACCAAGTTTACTCATATATACTTTAGATTGATTTAAAACTTCATTTTTAATTTAAAAGGATCTAGG
TGAAGATCCTTTTTGATAATCTCATGACCAAAATCCCTTAACGTGAGTTTTCGTTCCACTGAGCGTCAGA
CCCCGTAGAAAAGATCAAAGGATCTTCTTGAGATCCTTTTTTTCTGCGCGTAATCTGCTGCTTGCAAACA
AAAAAACCACCGCTACCAGCGGTGGTTTGTTTGCCGGATCAAGAGCTACCAACTCTTTTTCCGAAGGTAA
CTGGCTTCAGCAGAGCGCAGATACCAAATACTGTCCTTCTAGTGTAGCCGTAGTTAGGCCACCACTTCAA
GAACTCTGTAGCACCGCCTACATACCTCGCTCTGCTAATCCTGTTACCAGTGGCTGCTGCCAGTGGCGAT
AAGTCGTGTCTTACCGGGTTGGACTCAAGACGATAGTTACCGGATAAGGCGCAGCGGTCGGGCTGAACGG
GGGGTTCGTGCACACAGCCCAGCTTGGAGCGAACGACCTACACCGAACTGAGATACCTACAGCGTGAGCT
ATGAGAAAGCGCCACGCTTCCCGAAGGGAGAAAGGCGGACAGGTATCCGGTAAGCGGCAGGGTCGGAACA
GGAGAGCGCACGAGGGAGCTTCCAGGGGGAAACGCCTGGTATCTTTATAGTCCTGTCGGGTTTCGCCACC
TCTGACTTGAGCGTCGATTTTTGTGATGCTCGTCAGGGGGGCGGAGCCTATGGAAAAACGCCAGCAACGC
GGCCTTTTTACGGTTCCTGGCCTTTTGCTGGCCTTTTGCTCACATGTTCTTTCCTGCGTTATCCCCTGAT
TCTGTGGATAACCGTATTACCGCCTTTGAGTGAGCTGATACCGCTCGCCGCAGCCGAACGACCGAGCGCA
GCGAGTCAGTGAGCGAGGAAGCGGAAGAGCGCCTGATGCGGTATTTTCTCCTTACGCATCTGTGCGGTAT
TTCACACCGCAATGGTGCACTCTCAGTACAATCTGCTCTGATGCCGCATAGTTAAGCCAGTATACACTCC
GCTATCGCTACGTGACTGGGTCATGGCTGCGCCCCGACACCCGCCAACACCCGCTGACGCGCCCTGACGG
GCTTGTCTGCTCCCGGCATCCGCTTACAGACAAGCTGTGACCGTCTCCGGGAGCTGCATGTGTCAGAGGT
TTTCACCGTCATCACCGAAACGCGCGAGGCAGCTGCGGTAAAGCTCATCAGCGTGGTCGTGAAGCGATTC
ACAGATGTCTGCCTGTTCATCCGCGTCCAGCTCGTTGAGTTTCTCCAGAAGCGTTAATGTCTGGCTTCTG
ATAAAGCGGGCCATGTTAAGGGCGGTTTTTTCCTGTTTGGTCACTGATGCCTCCGTGTAAGGGGGATTTC
TGTTCATGGGGGTAATGATACCGATGAAACGAGAGAGGATGCTCACGATACGGGTTACTGATGATGAACA
TGCCCGGTTACTGGAACGTTGTGAGGGTAAACAACTGGCGGTATGGATGCGGCGGGACCAGAGAAAAATC
ACTCAGGGTCAATGCCAGCGCTTCGTTAATACAGATGTAGGTGTTCCACAGGGTAGCCAGCAGCATCCTG
CGATGCAGATCCGGAACATAATGGTGCAGGGCGCTGACTTCCGCGTTTCCAGACTTTACGAAACACGGAA
ACCGAAGACCATTCATGTTGTTGCTCAGGTCGCAGACGTTTTGCAGCAGCAGTCGCTTCACGTTCGCTCG
CGTATCGGTGATTCATTCTGCTAACCAGTAAGGCAACCCCGCCAGCCTAGCCGGGTCCTCAACGACAGGA
GCACGATCATGCGCACCCGTGGGGCCGCCATGCCGGCGATAATGGCCTGCTTCTCGCCGAAACGTTTGGT
GGCGGGACCAGTGACGAAGGCTTGAGCGAGGGCGTGCAAGATTCCGAATACCGCAAGCGACAGGCCGATC
ATCGTCGCGCTCCAGCGAAAGCGGTCCTCGCCGAAAATGACCCAGAGCGCTGCCGGCACCTGTCCTACGA
GTTGCATGATAAAGAAGACAGTCATAAGTGCGGCGACGATAGTCATGCCCCGCGCCCACCGGAAGGAGCT
GACTGGGTTGAAGGCTCTCAAGGGCATCGGTCGAGATCCCGGTGCCTAATGAGTGAGCTAACTTACATTA
ATTGCGTTGCGCTCACTGCCCGCTTTCCAGTCGGGAAACCTGTCGTGCCAGCTGCATTAATGAATCGGCC
AACGCGCGGGGAGAGGCGGTTTGCGTATTGGGCGCCAGGGTGGTTTTTCTTTTCACCAGTGAGACGGGCA
ACAGCTGATTGCCCTTCACCGCCTGGCCCTGAGAGAGTTGCAGCAAGCGGTCCACGCTGGTTTGCCCCAG
CAGGCGAAAATCCTGTTTGATGGTGGTTAACGGCGGGATATAACATGAGCTGTCTTCGGTATCGTCGTAT
CCCACTACCGAGATATCCGCACCAACGCGCAGCCCGGACTCGGTAATGGCGCGCATTGCGCCCAGCGCCA
TCTGATCGTTGGCAACCAGCATCGCAGTGGGAACGATGCCCTCATTCAGCATTTGCATGGTTTGTTGAAA
ACCGGACATGGCACTCCAGTCGCCTTCCCGTTCCGCTATCGGCTGAATTTGATTGCGAGTGAGATATTTA
TGCCAGCCAGCCAGACGCAGACGCGCCGAGACAGAACTTAATGGGCCCGCTAACAGCGCGATTTGCTGGT
GACCCAATGCGACCAGATGCTCCACGCCCAGTCGCGTACCGTCTTCATGGGAGAAAATAATACTGTTGAT
GGGTGTCTGGTCAGAGACATCAAGAAATAACGCCGGAACATTAGTGCAGGCAGCTTCCACAGCAATGGCA
TCCTGGTCATCCAGCGGATAGTTAATGATCAGCCCACTGACGCGTTGCGCGAGAAGATTGTGCACCGCCG
CTTTACAGGCTTCGACGCCGCTTCGTTCTACCATCGACACCACCACGCTGGCACCCAGTTGATCGGCGCG
AGATTTAATCGCCGCGACAATTTGCGACGGCGCGTGCAGGGCCAGACTGGAGGTGGCAACGCCAATCAGC
AACGACTGTTTGCCCGCCAGTTGTTGTGCCACGCGGTTGGGAATGTAATTCAGCTCCGCCATCGCCGCTT
CCACTTTTTCCCGCGTTTTCGCAGAAACGTGGCTGGCCTGGTTCACCACGCGGGAAACGGTCTGATAAGA
GACACCGGCATACTCTGCGACATCGTATAACGTTACTGGTTTCACATTCACCACCCTGAATTGACTCTCT
TCCGGGCGCTATCATGCCATACCGCGAAAGGTTTTGCGCCATTCGATGGTGTCCGGGATCTCGACGCTCT
CCCTTATGCGACTCCTGCATTAGGAAGCAGCCCAGTAGTAGGTTGAGGCCGTTGAGCACCGCCGCCGCAA
GGAATGGTGCATGCAAGGAGATGGCGCCCAACAGTCCCCCGGCCACGGGGCCTGCCACCATACCCACGCC
GAAACAAGCGCTCATGAGCCCGAAGTGGCGAGCCCGATCTTCCCCATCGGTGATGTCGGCGATATAGGCG
CCAGCAACCGCACCTGTGGCGCCGGTGATGCCGGCCACGATGCGTCCGGCGTAGAGGATCGAGATCTCGA
TCCCGCGAAATTAATACGACTCACTATAGGGGAATTGTGAGCGGATAACAATTCCCCTCTAGAAATAATT
TTGTTTAACTTTAAGAAGGAGATATACATATGAAAAGCATCACCCCTGAGAAGGGCAAGTGTCCTCAGGC
CGAGAACATCCACAAGGAAGATGAGGAAGAGGTCGCCGACAACGATCTGAGCAACGTGGTGTCCAATATG
AACCTGGACATCAGCAATATGGGCGAGGCCAGAGAGGGACTGCGGAAGGACATCGCCGAAGTGTCCAAGC
TCCTGTGCATGCTGGAACAGAGCACCACCAGCAGCAAGAATCTGACCATGCGGCTGCAGCAATCTAATAC
CAGGGCTACAGAGCAGTCTGATTACATCAGACTGCTGATTACAGAGATCGAGAGCCTGAACAAGGAAAAC
GACTACCTGCAGCAGAAAAACAACCAGCTTAAAATCAAGCTGCAGCAGCTGGAAGCTAAACTGGAACAGG
TGCTGGCCAAGAACACCGACCTGCAACCTATCCTGCCAGAGACAAGAGCCGAGATCGACGACCTGAGAAA
GCAGAACGAGCAGCTGAAGATCCAGCTGCAGCAGCTGCAAGTGACCCTGCAGAATAGCCTGTTCCTGCAG
AACAAGAACAACAACCCCGCCCTGATCAACAGCGTGAAGCTGAACGGCAGCGGCTCTGACAAAGACTGCG
AAATGAAGCGCACCACCCTGGATAGCCCTCTGGGCAAGCTGGAACTGTCTGGGTGCGAACAGGGCCTGCA
CCGTATCATCTTCCTGGGCAAAGGAACATCTGCCGCCGACGCCGTGGAAGTGCCTGCCCCAGCCGCCGTG
CTGGGCGGACCAGAGCCACTGATGCAGGCCACCGCCTGGCTCAACGCCTACTTTCACCAGCCTGAGGCCA
TCGAGGAGTTCCCTGTGCCAGCCCTGCACCACCCAGTGTTCCAGCAGGAGAGCTTTACCCGCCAGGTGCT
GTGGAAACTGCTGAAAGTGGTGAAGTTCGGAGAGGTCATCAGCTACAGCCACCTGGCCGCCCTGGCCGGC
AATCCCGCCGCCACCGCCGCCGTGAAAACCGCCCTGAGCGGAAATCCCGTGCCCATTCTGATCCCCTGCC
ACCGGGTGGTGCAGGGCGACCTGGACGTGGGGGGCTACGAGGGCGGGCTCGCCGTGAAAGAGTGGCTGCT
GGCCCACGAGGGCCACAGACTGGGCAAGCCTGGGCTGGGTGGTTCTGAAAACCTGTATTTCCAGGGCGGC
CTCGAGCACCACCACCACCACCACTGAGATCCGGCTGCTAACAAAGCCCGAAAGGAAGCTGAGTTGGCTG
CTGCCACCGCTGAGCAATAACTAGCATAACCCCTTGGGGCCTCTAAACGGGTCTTGAGGGGTTTTTTGCT
GAAAGGAGGAACTATATCCGGAT
Features (pLannotate 1.2.2; 20 found; start..end, strand, type, name):
     12..440     +  rep_origin     f1 ori (sequence partly withheld): f1 bacteriophage origin of replication; arrow indicates direction of (+) strand synthesis
    493..597     +  promoter       AmpR promoter: bla
    598..1458    +  CDS            AmpR: β-lactamase; bla; confers resistance to ampicillin, carbenicillin, and related antibiotics
   1629..2217    +  rep_origin     ori: high-copy-number ColE1/pMB1/pBR322/pUC origin of replication
   2403..2542    -  misc_feature   bom: basis of mobility region from pBR322
   2644..2835    -  CDS            rop: Rop protein, which maintains plasmids at low copy number; rop
   2852..3232    +  CDS            YPB1_ECOLX: Protein predicted: Swiss-Prot protein existence level 4. From Escherichia coli.
   3304..3595    -  CDS            TcR (fragment): tetracycline efflux protein; tet; confers resistance to tetracycline
   3610..3631    -  protein_bind   CAP binding site: CAP binding activates transcription in the presence of cAMP. E. coli catabolite activator protein
   3644..4726    -  CDS            lacI: lac repressor; lacI; The lac repressor binds to the lac operator to inhibit transcription in E. coli. This inhibition can be relieved by adding lactose or isopropyl-β-D-thiogalactopyranoside (IPTG).
   4727..4804    -  promoter       lacI promoter: lacI
   4812..5091    -  CDS            TcR (fragment): tetracycline efflux protein; tet; confers resistance to tetracycline
   5113..5131    +  promoter       T7 promoter: promoter for bacteriophage T7 RNA polymerase
   5132..5156    +  protein_bind   lac operator: The lac repressor binds to the lac operator to inhibit transcription in E. coli. This inhibition can be relieved by adding lactose or isopropyl-β-D-thiogalactopyranoside (IPTG). lac repressor encoded by lacI
   5171..5193    +  RBS            RBS: efficient ribosome binding site from bacteriophage T7 gene 10 (Olins and Rangwala, 1989)
   5789..6331    +  CDS            SNAP-tag®: human O6-alkylguanine-DNA-alkyltransferase variant that forms covalent bonds with benzylguanine derivatives fast-reacting variant, optimized for mammalian expression
   6338..6358    +  CDS            TEV site: tobacco etch virus (TEV) protease recognition and cleavage site
   6368..6385    +  CDS            9xHis (fragment): 9xHis affinity tag
   6395..6444    +  CDS            SET1 (fragment): solubility-enhancement tag derived from T7 phage gene 10B
   6452..6499    +  terminator     T7 terminator: transcription terminator for bacteriophage T7 RNA polymerase
