[The description below was written by a language model from this plasmid's Addgene catalogue record and pLannotate feature annotations shown in this document.]
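Description:
pET22b_pScaC-SNAP_6xHis is a bacterial expression plasmid built on the pET22b backbone for producing a tagged fragment of ScaC, a protein from the intracellular bacterium Orientia tsutsugamushi, in E. coli. The plasmid (about 6.5 kb) is selected with ampicillin through a β-lactamase gene driven by its own promoter and replicates from a ColE1/pMB1-type origin. The pBR322-derived bom and rop elements are also annotated, although the catalogue lists the plasmid as high copy. An f1 origin is present as well. The short tetracycline-resistance fragments and a predicted E. coli ORF flagged by the annotation appear to be backbone remnants rather than functional parts.

The insert encodes residues 33–223 of ScaC, described in the record as the passenger domain, and was introduced by Gibson cloning. It is not itself annotated in the feature table, but it presumably occupies the gap between the T7 gene 10 ribosome binding site and the SNAP-tag coding sequence. Expression is driven by a T7 promoter followed by a lac operator, and the plasmid carries lacI, so transcription requires a host supplying T7 RNA polymerase and is induced with IPTG. A T7 terminator closes the cassette. The C-terminus of ScaC is fused to a SNAP-tag, which reacts covalently with benzylguanine derivatives and so allows site-specific labelling, for example with fluorophores. This is followed by a TEV protease cleavage site and a 6xHis tag (annotated as a fragment of a 9xHis tag) for affinity purification, with optional removal of the His tag. The pelB leader typical of pET22b is not annotated. The construct is used to make recombinant, labelable ScaC passenger domain, and the associated study concerns Orientia's use of the adaptor BICD2 for dynein-based motility.
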