Addgene plasmid #228835: pET22b_pScaC-SNAP_6xHis
Purpose: E. coli expression of the SNAP-tagged ScaC passenger domain
Depositing lab: Andrew Carter. Depositing organization: MRC Laboratory of Molecular Biology. Publication: The intracellular bacterium Orientia tsutsugamushi hijacks the adaptor protein BICD2 for dynein-based motility. Manigrasso G, Saharat K, Kullapanich C, Boulanger J, Morgan TE, Kramer H, Salje J, Carter AP. bioRxiv 2024.04.11.589026 10.1101/2024.04.11.589026.
Backbone
  Vector backbone: pET22b
  Vector type: Bacterial Expression
Growth in bacteria
  Bacterial resistance: Ampicillin, 100 μg/mL
  Growth temperature: 37°C
  Growth strain: DH5alpha
  Copy number: High Copy
Gene/Insert
  Gene/Insert name: ScaC
  Species: Orientia tsutsugamushi
  Mutation: aa 33-223
  Tag / fusion protein: SNAPtag-TEV-6xHis (C terminal on insert)
  Cloning method: Gibson Cloning
Terms and licenses: Academic/Nonprofit Terms; Industry Terms: Not Available to Industry
Depositor comments: Please visit https://doi.org/10.1101/2024.04.11.589026 for bioRxiv preprint.
How to cite: pET22b_pScaC-SNAP_6xHis was a gift from Andrew Carter (Addgene plasmid # 228835 ; http://n2t.net/addgene:228835 ; RRID:Addgene_228835)
